>Addgene plasmid #185000 | pSCL.179 | addgene full sequence | sequence record 376622 | Addgene NGS Result
GTCGACGGATCGGGAGATCTCCCGATCCCCTATGGTGCACTCTCAGTACAATCTGCTCTGATGCCGCATA
GTTAAGCCAGTATCTGCTCCCTGCTTGTGTGTTGGAGGTCGCTGAGTAGTGCGCGAGCAAAATTTAAGCT
ACAACAAGGCAAGGCTTGACCGACAATTGCATGAAGAATCTGCTTAGGGTTAGGCGTTTTGCGCTGCTTC
GCGATGTACGGGCCAGATATACGCGTTGACATTGATTATTGACTAGTTATTAATAGTAATCAATTACGGG
GTCATTAGTTCATAGCCCATATATGGAGTTCCGCGTTACATAACTTACGGTAAATGGCCCGCCTGGCTGA
CCGCCCAACGACCCCCGCCCATTGACGTCAATAATGACGTATGTTCCCATAGTAACGCCAATAGGGACTT
TCCATTGACGTCAATGGGTGGAGTATTTACGGTAAACTGCCCACTTGGCAGTACATCAAGTGTATCATAT
GCCAAGTACGCCCCCTATTGACGTCAATGACGGTAAATGGCCCGCCTGGCATTATGCCCAGTACATGACC
TTATGGGACTTTCCTACTTGGCAGTACATCTACGTATTAGTCATCGCTATTACCATGGTGATGCGGTTTT
GGCAGTACATCAATGGGCGTGGATAGCGGTTTGACTCACGGGGATTTCCAAGTCTCCACCCCATTGACGT
CAATGGGAGTTTGTTTTGGCACCAAAATCAACGGGACTTTCCAAAATGTCGTAACAACTCCGCCCCATTG
ACGCAAATGGGCGGTAGGCGTGTACGGTGGGAGGTCTATATAAGCAGCGCGTTTTGCCTGTACTGGGTCT
CTCTGGTTAGACCAGATCTGAGCCTGGGAGCTCTCTGGCTAACTAGGGAACCCACTGCTTAAGCCTCAAT
AAAGCTTGCCTTGAGTGCTTCAAGTAGTGTGTGCCCGTCTGTTGTGTGACTCTGGTAACTAGAGATCCCT
CAGACCCTTTTAGTCAGTGTGGAAAATCTCTAGCAGTGGCGCCCGAACAGGGACTTGAAAGCGAAAGGGA
AACCAGAGGAGCTCTCTCGACGCAGGACTCGGCTTGCTGAAGCGCGCACGGCAAGAGGCGAGGGGCGGCG
ACTGGTGAGTACGCCAAAAATTTTGACTAGCGGAGGCTAGAAGGAGAGAGATGGGTGCGAGAGCGTCAGT
ATTAAGCGGGGGAGAATTAGATCGCGATGGGAAAAAATTCGGTTAAGGCCAGGGGGAAAGAAAAAATATA
AATTAAAACATATAGTATGGGCAAGCAGGGAGCTAGAACGATTCGCAGTTAATCCTGGCCTGTTAGAAAC
ATCAGAAGGCTGTAGACAAATACTGGGACAGCTACAACCATCCCTTCAGACAGGATCAGAAGAACTTAGA
TCATTATATAATACAGTAGCAACCCTCTATTGTGTGCATCAAAGGATAGAGATAAAAGACACCAAGGAAG
CTTTAGACAAGATAGAGGAAGAGCAAAACAAAAGTAAGACCACCGCACAGCAAGCGGCCGCTGATCTTCA
GACCTGGAGGAGGAGATATGAGGGACAATTGGAGAAGTGAATTATATAAATATAAAGTAGTAAAAATTGA
ACCATTAGGAGTAGCACCCACCAAGGCAAAGAGAAGAGTGGTGCAGAGAGAAAAAAGAGCAGTGGGAATA
GGAGCTTTGTTCCTTGGGTTCTTGGGAGCAGCAGGAAGCACTATGGGCGCAGCGTCAATGACGCTGACGG
TACAGGCCAGACAATTATTGTCTGGTATAGTGCAGCAGCAGAACAATTTGCTGAGGGCTATTGAGGCGCA
ACAGCATCTGTTGCAACTCACAGTCTGGGGCATCAAGCAGCTCCAGGCAAGAATCCTGGCTGTGGAAAGA
TACCTAAAGGATCAACAGCTCCTGGGGATTTGGGGTTGCTCTGGAAAACTCATTTGCACCACTGCTGTGC
CTTGGAATGCTAGTTGGAGTAATAAATCTCTGGAACAGATTTGGAATCACACGACCTGGATGGAGTGGGA
CAGAGAAATTAACAATTACACAAGCTTAATACACTCCTTAATTGAAGAATCGCAAAACCAGCAAGAAAAG
AATGAACAAGAATTATTGGAATTAGATAAATGGGCAAGTTTGTGGAATTGGTTTAACATAACAAATTGGC
TGTGGTATATAAAATTATTCATAATGATAGTAGGAGGCTTGGTAGGTTTAAGAATAGTTTTTGCTGTACT
TTCTATAGTGAATAGAGTTAGGCAGGGATATTCACCATTATCGTTTCAGACCCACCTCCCAACCCCGAGG
GGACCCGACAGGCCCGAAGGAATAGAAGAAGAAGGTGGAGAGAGAGACAGAGACAGATCCATTCGATTAG
TGAACGGATCGGCACTGCGTGCGCCAATTCTGCAGACAAATGGCAGTATTCATCCACAATTTTAAAAGAA
AAGGGGGGATTGGGGGGTACAGTGCAGGGGAAAGAATAGTAGACATAATAGCAACAGACATACAAACTAA
AGAATTACAAAAACAAATTACAAAAATTCAAAATTTTCGGGTTTATTACAGGGACAGCAGAGATCCAGTT
TGGTTAATCGTACGAATTCGGAACGCTGACGTCATCAACCCGCTCCAAGGAATCGCGGGCCCAGTGTCAC
TAGGCGGGAACACCCAGCGCGCGTGCGCCCTGGCAGGAAGATGGCTGTGAGGGACAGGGGAGTGGCGCCC
TGCAATATTTGCATGTCGCTATGTGTTCTGGGAAATCACCATAAACGTGAAATGTCTTTGGATTTGGGAA
TCTTATAAGTTCTGTATGAGACCACCCGAAACGAGCTAGCTCGTCATGATAAGATTCCGTATGCGCACCC
TTAGCGAGAGGTTTATCATTAAGGTCAACCTCTGGATGTTGTTTCGGCATCCTGCATTGAATCTGAGTTA
CTGTCTGTTTTCCTGATGACAGGCAGGGGCACCGCGGCGCCCCGGTGGCACTGCGGCTGGAGGCGGGAAT
TAAAGCGGAGACTCTGGTGCTGTGTGACTACAGTGGGGGCCCTGCCCTCTCTGAGCCCCCGCCTAGGAAA
CCCGTTTCTTCTGACGTAAGGGTGCGCATACGGAATCTTATCAGGCACTGCGGCTGGAGGTGGGTTTCAG
AGCTATGCTGGAAACAGCATAGCAAGTTGAAATAAGGCTAGTCCGTTATCAACTTGAAAAAGTGGCACCG
AGTCGGTGCTTTTTGTACCTTTAAGACCAATGACTTACAAGGCAGCTGTAGATCTTAGCCACTTTTTAAA
AGAAAAGGGGGGACTGGAAGGGCTAATTCACTCCCAACGAAGACAAGATATCCTTGATCTGTGGATCTAC
CACACACAAGGCTACTTCCCTGATTGGCAGAACTACACACCAGGGCCAGGGATCAGATATCCACTGACCT
TTGGATGGTGCTACAAGCTAGTACCAGTTGAGCAAGAGAAGGTAGAAGAAGCCAATGAAGGAGAGAACAC
CCGCTTGTTACACCCTGTGAGCCTGCATGGGATGGATGACCCGGAGAGAGAAGTATTAGAGTGGAGGTTT
GACAGCCGCCTAGCATTTCATCACATGGCCCGAGAGCTGCATCCGGACTGTACTGGGTCTCTCTGGTTAG
ACCAGATCTGAGCCTGGGAGCTCTCTGGCTAACTAGGGAACCCACTGCTTAAGCCTCAATAAAGCTTGCC
TTGAGTGCTTCAAGTAGTGTGTGCCCGTCTGTTGTGTGACTCTGGTAACTAGAGATCCCTCAGACCCTTT
TAGTCAGTGTGGAAAATCTCTAGCAGGGCCCGTTTAAACCCGCTGATCAGCCTCGACTGTGCCTTCTAGT
TGCCAGCCATCTGTTGTTTGCCCCTCCCCCGTGCCTTCCTTGACCCTGGAAGGTGCCACTCCCACTGTCC
TTTCCTAATAAAATGAGGAAATTGCATCGCATTGTCTGAGTAGGTGTCATTCTATTCTGGGGGGTGGGGT
GGGGCAGGACAGCAAGGGGGAGGATTGGGAAGACAATAGCAGGCATGCTGGGGATGCGGTGGGCTCTATG
GCTTCTGAGGCGGAAAGAACCAGCTGGGGCTCTAGGGGGTATCCCC
[124 nt withheld, positions 4107-4230]
C
[91 nt withheld, positions 4232-4322]
A
[49 nt withheld, positions 4324-4372]
CCTTTGACGTTGGAGTCCACGTTCTTT
[37 nt withheld, positions 4400-4436]
ACCCTATCTCGGTCTATTCTTTTGATTTATAAGGGATTTTGCCGATTTCGGCCTATTGGTTAAAAAATGA
GCTGATTTAACAAAAATTTAACGCGAATTAATTCTGTGGAATGTGTGTCAGTTAGGGTGTGGAAAGTCCC
CAGGCTCCCCAGCAGGCAGAAGTATGCAAAGCATGCATCTCAATTAGTCAGCAACCAGGTGTGGAAAGTC
CCCAGGCTCCCCAGCAGGCAGAAGTATGCAAAGCATGCATCTCAATTAGTCAGCAACCATAGTCCCGCCC
CTAACTCCGCCCATCCCGCCCCTAACTCCGCCCAGTTCCGCCCATTCTCCGCCCCATGGCTGACTAATTT
TTTTTATTTATGCAGAGGCCGAGGCCGCCTCTGCCTCTGAGCTATTCCAGAAGTAGTGAGGAGGCTTTTT
TGGAGGCCTAGGCTTTTGCAAAAAGCTCCCGGGAGCTTGTATATCCATTTTCGGATCTGATCAGCACGTG
TTGACAATTAATCATCGGCATAGTATATCGGCATAGTATAATACGACAAGGTGAGGAACTAAACCATGGC
CAAGTTGACCAGTGCCGTTCCGGTGCTCACCGCGCGCGACGTCGCCGGAGCGGTCGAGTTCTGGACCGAC
CGGCTCGGGTTCTCCCGGGACTTCGTGGAGGACGACTTCGCCGGTGTGGTCCGGGACGACGTGACCCTGT
TCATCAGCGCGGTCCAGGACCAGGTGGTGCCGGACAACACCCTGGCCTGGGTGTGGGTGCGCGGCCTGGA
CGAGCTGTACGCCGAGTGGTCGGAGGTCGTGTCCACGAACTTCCGGGACGCCTCCGGGCCGGCCATGACC
GAGATCGGCGAGCAGCCGTGGGGGCGGGAGTTCGCCCTGCGCGACCCGGCCGGCAACTGCGTGCACTTCG
TGGCCGAGGAGCAGGACTGACACGTGCTACGAGATTTCGATTCCACCGCCGCCTTCTATGAAAGGTTGGG
CTTCGGAATCGTTTTCCGGGACGCCGGCTGGATGATCCTCCAGCGCGGGGATCTCATGCTGGAGTTCTTC
GCCCACCCCAACTTGTTTATTGCAGCTTATAATGGTTACAAATAAAGCAATAGCATCACAAATTTCACAA
ATAAAGCATTTTTTTCACTGCATTCTAGTTGTGGTTTGTCCAAACTCATCAATGTATCTTATCATGTCTG
TATACCGTCGACCTCTAGCTAGAGCTTGGCGTAATCATGGTCATAGCTGTTTCCTGTGTGAAATTGTTAT
CCGCTCACAATTCCACACAACATACGAGCCGGAAGCATAAAGTGTAAAGCCTGGGGTGCCTAATGAGTGA
GCTAACTCACATTAATTGCGTTGCGCTCACTGCCCGCTTTCCAGTCGGGAAACCTGTCGTGCCAGCTGCA
TTAATGAATCGGCCAACGCGCGGGGAGAGGCGGTTTGCGTATTGGGCGCTCTTCCGCTTCCTCGCTCACT
GACTCGCTGCGCTCGGTCGTTCGGCTGCGGCGAGCGGTATCAGCTCACTCAAAGGCGGTAATACGGTTAT
CCACAGAATCAGGGGATAACGCAGGAAAGAACATGTGAGCAAAAGGCCAGCAAAAGGCCAGGAACCGTAA
AAAGGCCGCGTTGCTGGCGTTTTTCCATAGGCTCCGCCCCCCTGACGAGCATCACAAAAATCGACGCTCA
AGTCAGAGGTGGCGAAACCCGACAGGACTATAAAGATACCAGGCGTTTCCCCCTGGAAGCTCCCTCGTGC
GCTCTCCTGTTCCGACCCTGCCGCTTACCGGATACCTGTCCGCCTTTCTCCCTTCGGGAAGCGTGGCGCT
TTCTCATAGCTCACGCTGTAGGTATCTCAGTTCGGTGTAGGTCGTTCGCTCCAAGCTGGGCTGTGTGCAC
GAACCCCCCGTTCAGCCCGACCGCTGCGCCTTATCCGGTAACTATCGTCTTGAGTCCAACCCGGTAAGAC
ACGACTTATCGCCACTGGCAGCAGCCACTGGTAACAGGATTAGCAGAGCGAGGTATGTAGGCGGTGCTAC
AGAGTTCTTGAAGTGGTGGCCTAACTACGGCTACACTAGAAGAACAGTATTTGGTATCTGCGCTCTGCTG
AAGCCAGTTACCTTCGGAAAAAGAGTTGGTAGCTCTTGATCCGGCAAACAAACCACCGCTGGTAGCGGTG
GTTTTTTTGTTTGCAAGCAGCAGATTACGCGCAGAAAAAAAGGATCTCAAGAAGATCCTTTGATCTTTTC
TACGGGGTCTGACGCTCAGTGGAACGAAAACTCACGTTAAGGGATTTTGGTCATGAGATTATCAAAAAGG
ATCTTCACCTAGATCCTTTTAAATTAAAAATGAAGTTTTAAATCAATCTAAAGTATATATGAGTAAACTT
GGTCTGACAGTTACCAATGCTTAATCAGTGAGGCACCTATCTCAGCGATCTGTCTATTTCGTTCATCCAT
AGTTGCCTGACTCCCCGTCGTGTAGATAACTACGATACGGGAGGGCTTACCATCTGGCCCCAGTGCTGCA
ATGATACCGCGAGACCCACGCTCACCGGCTCCAGATTTATCAGCAATAAACCAGCCAGCCGGAAGGGCCG
AGCGCAGAAGTGGTCCTGCAACTTTATCCGCCTCCATCCAGTCTATTAATTGTTGCCGGGAAGCTAGAGT
AAGTAGTTCGCCAGTTAATAGTTTGCGCAACGTTGTTGCCATTGCTACAGGCATCGTGGTGTCACGCTCG
TCGTTTGGTATGGCTTCATTCAGCTCCGGTTCCCAACGATCAAGGCGAGTTACATGATCCCCCATGTTGT
GCAAAAAAGCGGTTAGCTCCTTCGGTCCTCCGATCGTTGTCAGAAGTAAGTTGGCCGCAGTGTTATCACT
CATGGTTATGGCAGCACTGCATAATTCTCTTACTGTCATGCCATCCGTAAGATGCTTTTCTGTGACTGGT
GAGTACTCAACCAAGTCATTCTGAGAATAGTGTATGCGGCGACCGAGTTGCTCTTGCCCGGCGTCAATAC
GGGATAATACCGCGCCACATAGCAGAACTTTAAAAGTGCTCATCATTGGAAAACGTTCTTCGGGGCGAAA
ACTCTCAAGGATCTTACCGCTGTTGAGATCCAGTTCGATGTAACCCACTCGTGCACCCAACTGATCTTCA
GCATCTTTTACTTTCACCAGCGTTTCTGGGTGAGCAAAAACAGGAAGGCAAAATGCCGCAAAAAAGGGAA
TAAGGGCGACACGGAAATGTTGAATACTCATACTCTTCCTTTTTCAATATTATTGAAGCATTTATCAGGG
TTATTGTCTCATGAGCGGATACATATTTGAATGTATTTAGAAAAATAAACAAATAGGGGTTCCGCGCACA
TTTCCCCGAAAAGTGCCACCTGAC
Features (pLannotate 1.2.2; 29 found; start..end, strand, type, name):
     31..83      -  misc_feature   bom (fragment): basis of mobility region from pBR322
    238..617     +  enhancer       CMV enhancer: human cytomegalovirus immediate early enhancer
    618..817     +  promoter       CMV promoter: human cytomegalovirus (CMV) immediate early promoter
    835..1015    +  LTR            5' LTR (truncated): truncated 5' long terminal repeat (LTR) from HIV-1
   1062..1187    +  misc_feature   HIV-1 Ψ: packaging signal of human immunodeficiency virus type 1
   1171..1534    +  CDS            HIV-1 gag (fragment): gag protein from human immunodeficiency virus 1; gag
   1680..1913    +  misc_feature   RRE: The Rev response element (RRE) of HIV-1 allows for Rev-dependent mRNA export from the nucleus to the cytoplasm.
   2290..2390    +  CDS            Rev (fragment): human immunodeficiency virus 1 (HIV-1) Rev protein; rev; enhances nuclear export of unspliced and incompletely spliced viral mRNAs
   2440..2557    +  misc_feature   cPPT/CTS: central polypurine tract and central termination sequence of HIV-1
   2611..2825    +  promoter       H1 promoter: human H1 RNA promoter
   3162..3229    +  misc_RNA       tracrRNA (fragment): trans-activating CRISPR RNA for the Streptococcus pyogenes CRISPR/Cas9 system
   3235..3303    +  CDS            nef (fragment): NEF_HV1Z2 - Experimental evidence at protein level: Swiss-Prot protein existence level 1. Extracellular Nef protein targets CD4(+) T-lymphocytes for apoptosis by interacting with CXCR4 surface receptors. From Human immunodeficiency virus type 1 group M subtype D (isolate Z2/CDC-Z34) (HIV-1).
   3305..3617    +  LTR            5' LTR (fragment): 5' long terminal repeat (LTR) from HIV-1
   3625..3805    +  LTR            5' LTR (truncated): truncated 5' long terminal repeat (LTR) from HIV-1
   3837..4061    +  polyA_signal   bGH poly(A) signal: bovine growth hormone polyadenylation signal
   4065..4086    +  promoter       SV40 promoter (fragment): SV40 enhancer and early promoter
   4107..4535    +  rep_origin     f1 ori (sequence partly withheld): f1 bacteriophage origin of replication; arrow indicates direction of (+) strand synthesis
   4549..4878    +  promoter       SV40 promoter: SV40 enhancer and early promoter
   4926..4973    +  promoter       EM7 promoter: synthetic bacterial promoter&nbsp
   4992..5366    +  CDS            BleoR: antibiotic-binding protein; Sh ble from Streptoalloteichus hindustanus; confers resistance to bleomycin, phleomycin, and Zeocin™
   5376..5501    +  CDS            ble (fragment): BLE_KLEPN - Experimental evidence at protein level: Swiss-Prot protein existence level 1. Binding protein with a strong affinity to the bleomycin family of antibiotics. Binds to CL990; an antimitotic-antibiotic compound. From Klebsiella pneumoniae.
   5496..5617    +  polyA_signal   SV40 poly(A) signal: SV40 polyadenylation signal
   5690..5706    -  protein_bind   lac operator: The lac repressor binds to the lac operator to inhibit transcription in E. coli. This inhibition can be relieved by adding lactose or isopropyl-β-D-thiogalactopyranoside (IPTG). lac repressor encoded by lacI
   5714..5744    -  promoter       lac promoter: promoter for the E. coli lac operon
   5759..5780    -  protein_bind   CAP binding site: CAP binding activates transcription in the presence of cAMP. E. coli catabolite activator protein
   5793..5885    -  CDS            lacI (fragment): lac repressor; lacI; The lac repressor binds to the lac operator to inhibit transcription in E. coli. This inhibition can be relieved by adding lactose or isopropyl-β-D-thiogalactopyranoside (IPTG).
   6068..6656    -  rep_origin     ori: high-copy-number ColE1/pMB1/pBR322/pUC origin of replication
   6827..7687    -  CDS            AmpR: β-lactamase; bla; confers resistance to ampicillin, carbenicillin, and related antibiotics
   7688..7792    -  promoter       AmpR promoter: bla
