[The description below was written by a language model from this plasmid's Addgene catalogue record and pLannotate feature annotations shown in this document.]
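Description:
pSCL.179 is a mammalian expression plasmid built on the pFUGW-H1 lentiviral transfer backbone, made to supply the RNA components for retron-based genome editing at the human HEK4 locus. It is propagated in E. coli as a high-copy plasmid through a ColE1/pUC-type origin with ampicillin selection (AmpR). An f1 origin is also present. The lentiviral framework is intact in the annotated sequence: a CMV enhancer/promoter fused to a truncated HIV-1 5' LTR, the Ψ packaging signal with a gag fragment, the RRE, the cPPT/CTS, and a downstream 3' LTR region followed by a bGH polyadenylation signal. Outside the LTRs sits an SV40/EM7 promoter-driven BleoR cassette with an SV40 poly(A) signal, which could confer Zeocin resistance in mammalian or bacterial cells.

The payload is a single pol III transcription unit between the cPPT and the 3' LTR. A human H1 promoter constitutively drives a chimeric RNA in which the E. coli retron Eco1 non-coding RNA is joined to a Cas9 guide RNA. The S. pyogenes tracrRNA-derived scaffold is annotated at the 3' end of this unit. The ncRNA has been modified to carry a HEK4 repair donor, and its a1/a2 complementary stem is extended to 27 bp. In this design, a retron reverse transcriptase copies the ncRNA into single-stranded donor DNA inside the cell, while the linked guide directs Cas9 to cut the target site, so the donor can template a precise edit. No reverse transcriptase or Cas9 coding sequence is annotated here, so these proteins presumably come from a separate construct. The SV40 NLS tags in the catalogue entry have no corresponding protein-coding feature in the table, and the record does not explain them.
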