Addgene plasmid #185000: pSCL.179
Purpose: Express -Eco1 HEK4 editing ncRNA and gRNA
Depositing lab: Seth Shipman. Depositing organization: J. David Gladstone Institutes. Publication: Precise genome editing across kingdoms of life using retron-derived DNA. Lopez SC, Crawford KD, Lear SK, Bhattarai-Kline S, Shipman SL. Nat Chem Biol. 2022 Feb;18(2):199-206. doi: 10.1038/s41589-021-00927-y. Epub 2021 Dec 23. PubMed 34949838.
Backbone
  Vector backbone: pFUGW-H1 (Addgene plasmid #25870)
  Vector type: Mammalian Expression
Growth in bacteria
  Bacterial resistance: Ampicillin, 100 μg/mL
  Growth temperature: 37°C
  Growth strain: DH5alpha
  Copy number: High Copy
Gene/Insert
  Gene/Insert name: Eco1: HEK4 targeting and editing ncRNA-gRNA (a1/a2 length: 27 v1), expressed constitutively from a pol III (H1) promoter
  gRNA/shRNA sequence: ggcactgcggctggaggtgg
  Species: E. coli
  Mutation: HEK4 donor, a1/a2 length extended for 27 bp
  Promoter: H1
  Tag / fusion protein: SV40NLS (N terminal on insert); SV40NLS (C terminal on insert)
  Cloning method: Gibson Cloning
Terms and licenses: Academic/Nonprofit Terms; Industry Terms: Not Available to Industry
How to cite: pSCL.179 was a gift from Seth Shipman (Addgene plasmid # 185000 ; http://n2t.net/addgene:185000 ; RRID:Addgene_185000)
